>Addgene plasmid #26443 | p173 Dync1i2.A (Ex1b) | depositor partial sequence | sequence record 12484 | Author sequence
CAGTTGGAGAGGGACGTTCCCGGGAAGTTACCGGCCAGAGAAAGCGATCTCCACTCCGCCACCTGACAGG
TCACAACCATGTCGGACAAAAGTGATTTAAAAGCTGAGTTGGAACGTAAGAAGCAACGGTTGGCCCAAAT
CAGAGAAGAAAAGAAGAGGAAAGAAGAGGAAAGGAAAAAAAAGGAAACTGATCAGAAGAAGGAAGCTGCT
GTTTCTGTACAAGAAGAGTCTGATCTTGAAAAAAAAAGAAGAGAAGCTGAGGCATTGCTTCAAAGCATGG
GACTAACTACGGACTCCCCTATTGTTTTTTCTGAGTACTGGGTCCCTCCTCCTATGTCTCCATCCTCCAA
GTCGGTGAGCACGCCAAGTGAAGCTGGAAGCCAGGATTCTGGAGATGGCGCCGTGGGATCTAGGACGCTG
CATTGGGATACAGATCCATCAGTTCTTCAGCTTCACTCAGATTCCGATTTGGGACGAGGACCTATTAAAC
TTGGAATGGCCAAAATTACTCAAGTTGACTTTCCCCCTCGAGAAATCGTCACATACACAAAGGAAACTCA
GACCCCGGTTACAGCTCAACCCAAAGAAGATGAGGAGGAGGAAGATGATGTAGCAACTCCTAAACCTCCT
GTTGAACCTGAAGAAGAGAAAACTTTGAAAAAAGACGAAGAGAATGATAGCAAAGCTCCACCTCATGAAC
TAACTGAAGAAGAAAAGCAACAGATTTTACACTCAGAAGAATTTTTAAGTTTCTTTGACCATTCTACGAG
AATTGTAGAAAGAGCCCTTTCTGAGCAGATTAACATCTTCTTTGACTACAGTGGGAGAGACTTGGAAGAC
AAAGAAGGGGAGATTCAAGCAGGTGCTAAGCTGTCATTAAATCGACAGTTCTTTGATGAGCGTTGGTCAA
AGCATCGAGTTGTTAGTTGTTTGGATTGGTCATCCCAGTATCCAGAATTACTTGTGGCTTCCTATAATAA
CAATGAAGAGGCTCCTCATGAGCCTGATGGTGTGGCCCTCGTGTGGAATATGAAGTACAAAAAAACTACC
CCAGAGTATGTGTTCCACTGCCAGTCAGCTGTAATGTCTGCTACATTTGCAAAATTTCATCCGAATCTTG
TTGTTGGAGGTACATATTCAGGCCAGATTGTGCTTTGGGATAACCGCAGCAATAAAAGAACTCCTGTCCA
GAGAACGCCGCTGTCAGCTGCTGCACACACACACCCTGTCTACTGTGTAAATGTTGTTGGAACACAAAAT
GCTCACAATCTGATTAGCATCTCTACTGATGGAAAAATTTGTTCCTGGAGTTTGGACATGCTTTCCCATC
CACAGGATAGCATGGAGTTGGTTCATAAACAGTCAAAGGCAGTAGCTGTAACATCTATGTCTTTCCCTGT
TGGAGACGTCAACAACTTTGTTGTGGGCAGTGAAGAAGGTTCTGTGTATACAGCATGCCGCCATGGCAGC
AAAGCTGGAATCAGTGAGATGTTTGAGGGACACCAGGGACCCATCACTGGAATCCACTGTCACGCGGCTG
TTGGAGCAGTAGACTTCTCACATCTGTTTGTCACTTCGTCTTTTGACTGGACAGTTAAACTTTGGACAAC
TAAGAATAACAAGCCTTTGTACTCATTTGAAGATAATTCAGACTATGTCTATGATGTTATGTGGTCACCC
ACCCACCCAGCCCTGTTTGCCTGTGTGGACGGCATGGGGAGACTGGATCTATGGAATCTCAACAATGACA
CAGAGGTACCAACTGCCAGCATTTCTGTGGAGGGCAACCCTGCTCTTAACCGTGTGAGATGGACCCACTC
AGGAAGAGAAATTGCCGTGGGTGATTCTGAAGGACAGATTGTCATCTATGATGTGGGAGAGCAGATCGCT
GTTCCCCGAAATGATGAATGGGCAAGATTTGGCCGAACACTCGCAGAAATTAACGCAAACCGAGCTGACG
CAGAGGAGGAGGCAGCTACCCGAATCCCTGCCTAGCCTGAAAAGCGGCTGTAGCCTTAGCAAATTTGGCA
AAAATGATTAAGTAGATCTCAAACTATTTGCATGCTTCTGATTAAATGAGTGTTAAAAGAAAATGCCATG
GATAATCTGGGTTTAATACAGGAAGCAAAGCTTACAATGCCTTTTTATATTATATTCACTTTGTTTTGGA
TTGGTGTCATTTTTAATACAGCTGACAACTTTACAGAATGCAGCCTTTTCTGAATTCTAACACTTGGGTG
TATATTGTTAATTATTCTTTTGGATTCTTTTGAACTTGTAATACTATATATAATTATTTCTAAAGCACAG
ATTAAGTAAGTTCTGCATATTTCTAAGTAGCCACAATTCCTTATTCCGCACTAAGTACATACCTCCGTGT
CAGTGGTGTTCTTCCTGTCCAAGTGTATAGGAATATTGTTCCCTCCCCGCATGCCGTCGCCTACCTGTTG
TAAGTTTCATGTTGATGCCATTTCCCTTCT
