>Addgene plasmid #26443 | p173 Dync1i2.A (Ex1b) | addgene partial sequence | sequence record 32880 | 26443 with mDync1i2-R 5'-cttggacaggaagaacacca
TTAGTGCGGAATAAGGAATTGTGGCTACTTAGAAATATGCAGAACTTACTTAATCTGTGCTTTAGAAATA
ATTATATATAGTATTACAAGTTCAAAAGAATCCAAAAGAATAATTAACAATATACACCCAAGTGTTAGAA
TTCAGAAAAGGCTGCATTCTGTAAAGTTGTCAGCTGTATTAAAAATGACACCAATCCAAAACAAAGTGAA
TATAATATAAAAAGGCATTGTAAGCTTTGCTTCCTGTATTAAACCCAGATTATCCATGGCATTTTCTTTT
AACACTCATTTAATCAGAAGCATGCAAATAGTTTGAGATCTACTTAATCATTTTTGCCAAATTTGCTAAG
GCTACAGCCGCTTTTCAGGCTAGGCAGGGATTCGGGTAGCTGCCTCCTCCTCTGCGTCAGCTCGGTTTGC
GTTAATTTCTGCGAGTGTTCGGCCAAATCTTGCCCATTCATCATTTCGGGGAACAGCGATCTGCTCTCCC
ACATCATAGATGACAATCTGTCCTTCAGAATCACCCACGGCAATTTCTCTTCCTGAGTGGGTCCATCTCA
CACGGTTAAGAGCAGGGTTGCCCTCCACAGAAATGCTGGCAGTTGGTACCTCTGTGTCATTGTTGAGATT
CCATAGATCCAGTCTCCCCATGCCGTCCACACAGGCAAACAGGGCTGGGTGGGTGGGTGACCACATAACA
TCATAGACATAGTCTGAATTATCTTCAAATGAGTACAAAGGCTTGTTATTCTTAGTTGTCCAAAGTTTAA
CTGTCCAGTCAAAAGACGAAGTGACAAACAGATGTGAGAAGTCTACTGCTCCAACAGCCGCG
