[The description below was written by a language model from this plasmid's Addgene catalogue record.]
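Description:
p173 Dync1i2.A (Ex1b) is a bacterial subcloning and sequencing plasmid built on the commercial pCR4-TOPO backbone (about 3.96 kb without insert). It carries a roughly 2.48 kb mouse cDNA for cytoplasmic dynein 1 intermediate chain 2 (Dync1i2, also known as IC74 or DIC). The insert was introduced by TOPO cloning, in which vector-bound topoisomerase ligates a PCR product directly into the linearised vector. The plasmid is maintained at high copy number in standard E. coli cloning strains under kanamycin selection. No feature table accompanies the record, so the origin of replication and any additional markers on the backbone are not itemised here.

The insert represents the splice isoform designated A, in the transcript form that uses the alternative first exon 1b, and no mutations are recorded. Dynein intermediate chains are subunits of the cytoplasmic dynein motor complex, and the gene gives rise to multiple transcripts through alternative splicing and alternative 5′ exon usage. This clone appears to be one of a set capturing individual isoforms from a study of mouse intermediate chain isoforms, their splicing and the tissue distribution of their transcripts. The vector is not an expression construct: the record lists no promoter for driving the insert in mammalian cells, and no tags or reporters. M13 and T7 primer sites in the vector are listed for sequencing the insert. The plasmid is best regarded as a sequence-verified reference clone, useful as a template for isoform identification, PCR amplification, or subcloning of this Dync1i2 variant into expression vectors.
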