Addgene plasmid #26443: p173 Dync1i2.A (Ex1b)
Depositing lab: Elizabeth Fisher. Depositing organization: University College London. Publication: Mouse cytoplasmic dynein intermediate chains: identification of new isoforms, alternative splicing and tissue distribution of transcripts. Kuta A, Deng W, Morsi El-Kadi A, Banks GT, Hafezparast M, Pfister KK, Fisher EM. PLoS One. 2010 . 5(7):e11682. 10.1371/journal.pone.0011682 PubMed 20657784.
Backbone
  Vector backbone: pCR4-TOPO
  Backbone manufacturer: Invitrogen
  Backbone size w/o insert (bp): 3956
  Vector type: subcloning and sequencing
Growth in bacteria
  Bacterial resistance: Kanamycin, 50 μg/mL
  Growth temperature: 37°C
  Growth strain: DH5alpha
  Growth instructions: TOP10 [Invitrogen], standard LB with 50 ug/ml of kanamicin
  Copy number: High Copy
Gene/Insert
  Gene/Insert name: cytoplasmic dynein 1 intermediate chain 2 isoform A (exon 1b) (alt name: Dync1i2, IC74, DIC)
  Species: M. musculus (mouse)
  Insert size (bp): 2480
  Mutation: N/A
  GenBank ID: NM_010064
  Entrez Gene: Dync1i2 (a.k.a. 3110079H08Rik, AW554389, Dnci, Dncic2)
  Cloning method: TOPO Cloning
  Sequencing primers: 5′ M13, T7; 3′ M13, T7
Terms and licenses: Academic/Nonprofit Terms; Industry Terms: Not Available to Industry
How to cite: p173 Dync1i2.A (Ex1b) was a gift from Elizabeth Fisher (Addgene plasmid # 26443 ; http://n2t.net/addgene:26443 ; RRID:Addgene_26443)
